Addgene plasmid #72046: Sema6d.6-AP-His
Purpose: Expresses the extracellular region of the Sema6D, isoform 6 protein, C-terminally fused to alkaline phosphatase + 6X histidine tag.
Depositing lab: Woj Wojtowicz. Depositing organization: University of California, Berkeley. Publication: An extracellular biochemical screen reveals that FLRTs and Unc5s mediate neuronal subtype recognition in the retina. Visser JJ, Cheng Y, Perry SC, Chastain AB, Parsa B, Masri SS, Ray TA, Kay JN, Wojtowicz WM. Elife. 2015 Dec 3;4. pii: e08149. doi: 10.7554/eLife.08149. PubMed 26633812.
Backbone
  Vector backbone: pCMVi-SV40ori
  Vector type: Mammalian Expression
Growth in bacteria
  Bacterial resistance: Ampicillin, 100 μg/mL
  Growth temperature: 37°C
  Growth strain: DH5alpha
  Copy number: High Copy
Gene/Insert
  Gene/Insert name: Sema6d.6 (alt names: Semaphorin 6D, isoform 6; NCBI gene ID 214968; Reference sequence NM_199240.3)
  Species: M. musculus (mouse)
  Insert size (bp): 1920
  Entrez Gene: Sema6d (a.k.a. 1110067B02Rik, AA409156, D330011G23, mKIAA1479)
  Promoter: CMV
  Tag / fusion protein: AP-His (C terminal on backbone)
  Cloning method: Restriction Enzyme; 5′ cloning site NotI (not destroyed); 3′ cloning site SpeI (not destroyed)
  Sequencing primers: 5′ GTCAGAGGTAACTCCCGTTGC; 3′ GAGGTTCTTGGCGGCTGTC
Terms and licenses: Academic/Nonprofit Terms; Industry Terms: Not Available to Industry
How to cite: Sema6d.6-AP-His was a gift from Woj Wojtowicz (Addgene plasmid # 72046 ; http://n2t.net/addgene:72046 ; RRID:Addgene_72046)
