[The description below was written by a language model from this plasmid's Addgene catalogue record and pLannotate feature annotations shown in this document.]
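Description:
Sema6d.6-AP-His is a mammalian expression plasmid built on the pCMVi-SV40ori backbone (8,435 nt in the full depositor sequence) that produces a soluble, tagged form of a mouse semaphorin ectodomain. It is propagated in E. coli as a high-copy plasmid through a ColE1/pUC-type origin and selected with ampicillin via the β-lactamase gene. The backbone also retains an f1 phage origin and short remnants of rop, bom and lacZα that are cloning vestiges rather than functional parts. An SV40 enhancer/early promoter region is annotated outside the expression cassette. Consistent with the backbone name, it presumably supplies the SV40 origin, which allows episomal amplification in cells expressing large T antigen, although the record does not state this explicitly.

The expression cassette is driven by the human CMV immediate early enhancer and promoter followed by CMV intron A, an arrangement commonly used to boost transcript processing and expression. Downstream, a 1,920 bp fragment encoding the extracellular region of mouse Sema6D isoform 6 is cloned between NotI and SpeI sites, both preserved. It is fused in frame at its C terminus to human placental alkaline phosphatase and a 6X histidine tag supplied by the backbone, and the cassette ends with an SV40 polyadenylation signal. The His tag is listed in the catalogue entry but is not separately annotated in the feature table.

Because the transmembrane and cytoplasmic portions are omitted, the fusion would be expected to be released from transfected cells. The AP moiety provides an enzymatic readout for binding, and the His tag offers a handle for capture or purification. The associated publication describes an extracellular biochemical interaction screen of neuronal recognition proteins in the retina.
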