Features (pLannotate 1.2.2; 14 found; start..end, strand, type, name):
     25..408     +  enhancer       CMV enhancer: human cytomegalovirus immediate early enhancer
    410..609     +  promoter       CMV promoter: human cytomegalovirus (CMV) immediate early promoter
    748..1573    +  intron         CMV intron A: human cytomegalovirus intron A (Chapman et al., 1991)
   1610..3529    +  CDS            Sema6d (fragment): SEM6D_MOUSE - Also known as Kiaa1479. Experimental evidence at protein level: Swiss-Prot protein existence level 1. Shows growth cone collapsing activity on dorsal root ganglion (DRG) neurons in vitro. May be a stop signal for the DRG neurons in their target areas, and possibly also for other neurons. May also be involved in the maintenance and remodeling of neuronal connections (By similarity). From Mus musculus (Mouse).
   3548..4999    +  CDS            SEAP: secreted alkaline phosphatase from human placenta The natural enzyme has a C-terminal transmembrane sequence that is replaced by a GPI anchor.
   5058..5179    +  polyA_signal   SV40 poly(A) signal: SV40 polyadenylation signal
   5388..5976    -  rep_origin     ori: high-copy-number ColE1/pMB1/pBR322/pUC origin of replication
   6147..7007    -  CDS            AmpR: β-lactamase; bla; confers resistance to ampicillin, carbenicillin, and related antibiotics
   7008..7112    -  promoter       AmpR promoter: bla
   7207..7242    +  CDS            rop (fragment): Rop protein, which maintains plasmids at low copy number; rop
   7265..7595    +  promoter       SV40 promoter: SV40 enhancer and early promoter
   7718..7817    +  misc_feature   bom (fragment): basis of mobility region from pBR322
   7845..8273    -  rep_origin     f1 ori (sequence partly withheld): f1 bacteriophage origin of replication; arrow indicates direction of (+) strand synthesis
   8277..8434    -  CDS            lacZα (fragment): LacZα fragment of β-galactosidase; lacZ fragment
>Addgene plasmid #72046 | Sema6d.6-AP-His | depositor full sequence | sequence record 131232 | Full Sequence
GTCGAGGTCTCGACGGTATCGATTGACATTGATTATTGACTAGCTAGTTATTAATAGTAATCAATTACGG
GGTCATTAGTTCATAGCCCATATATGGAGTTCCGCGTTACATAACTTACGGTAAATGGCCCGCCTGGCTG
ACCGCCCAACGACCCCCGCCCATTGACGTCAATAATGACGTATGTTCCCATAGTAACGCCAATAGGGACT
TTCCATTGACGTCAATGGGTGGAGTATTTACGGTAAACTGCCCACTTGGCAGTACATCAAGTGTATCATA
TGCCAAGTCCGCCCCCTATTGACGTCAATGACGGTAAATGGCCCGCCTGGCATTATGCCCAGTACATGAC
CTTACGGGACTTTCCTACTTGGCAGTACATCTACGTATTAGTCATCGCTATTACCATGGTGATGCGGTTT
TGGCAGTACACCAATGGGCGTGGATAGCGGTTTGACTCACGGGGATTTCCAAGTCTCCACCCCATTGACG
TCAATGGGAGTTTGTTTTGGCACCAAAATCAACGGGACTTTCCAAAATGTCGTAATAACCCCGCCCCGTT
GACGCAAATGGGCGGTAGGCGTGTACGGTGGGAGGTCTATATAAGCAGAGCTCGTTTAGTGAACCGTCAG
ATCGCCTGGAGACGCCATCCACGCTGTTTTGACCTCCATAGAAGACACCGGGACCGATCCAGCCTCCGCG
GCCGGGAACGGTGCATTGGAACGCGGATTCCCCGTGCCAAGAGTGACGTAAGTACCGCCTATAGACTCTA
TAGGCACACCCCTTTGGCTCTTATGCATGCTATACTGTTTTTGGCTTGGGGCCTATACACCCCCGCTTCC
ATATGCTATAGGTGATGGTATAGCTTAGCCTATAGGTGTGGGTTATTGACCATTATTGACCACTCCCCTA
TTGGTGACGATACTTTCCATTACTAATCCATAACATGGCTCTTTGCCACAACTATCTCTATTGGCTATAT
GCCAATACTCTGTCCTTCAGAGACTGACACGGACTCTGTATTTTTACAGGATGGGGTCCCATTTATTATT
TACAAATTCACATATACAACAACGCCGTCCCCCGTGCCCGCAGTTTTTATTAAACATAGCGTGGGATCTC
CACGCGAATCTCGGGTACGTGTTCCGGACATGGGCTCTTCTCCGGTAGCGGCGGAGCTTCCACATCCGAG
CCCTGGTCCCATGCCTCCAGCGGCTCATGGTCGCTCGGCAGCTCCTTGCTCCTAACAGTGGAGGCCAGAC
TTAGGCACAGCACAATGCCCACCACCACCAGTGTGCCGCACAAGGCCGTGGCGGTAGGGTATGTGTCTGA
AAATGAGCTCGGAGATTGGGCTCGCACCGCTGACGCAGATGGAAGACTTAAGGCAGCGGCAGAAGAAGAT
GCAGGCAGCTGAGTTGTTGTATTCTGATAAGAGTCAGAGGTAACTCCCGTTGCGGTGCTGTTAACGGTGG
AGGGCAGTGTAGTCTGAGCAGTACTCGTTGCTGCCGCGCGCGCCACCAGACATAATAGCTGACAGACTAA
CAGACTGTTCCTTTCCATGGGTCTTTTCTGCAGAAGCTTGAATTCTCGAGGATCCGCGGCCGCGCCACCA
TGGGGTTCCTTCTGCTTTGGTTCTGCGTGCTGTTCCTTCTGGTCTCCAGGTTACGGGCGGTCAGCTTCCC
AGAAGACGATGAGCCCCTCAACACGGTTGACTATCACTATTCAAGGCAATATCCGGTTTTTAGAGGACGC
CCTTCAGGCAACGAATCGCAGCACAGGCTGGACTTTCAGCTGATGTTGAAAATTCGAGACACACTTTATA
TTGCTGGCAGGGATCAAGTCTATACAGTGAACTTAAATGAAATCCCCCAAACAGAGGTGATACCAAGCAA
GAAGCTGACGTGGAGGTCCAGACAGCAGGATCGAGAAAATTGTGCTATGAAAGGCAAGCATAAAGATGAA
TGCCACAACTTCATCAAAGTCTTTGTCCCAAGAAATGATGAGATGGTTTTTGTCTGTGGTACCAATGCTT
TCAACCCGATGTGCAGATACTATAGGTTGAGAACGTTAGAGTATGATGGGGAAGAAATTAGTGGCCTGGC
ACGATGCCCGTTTGATGCCCGACAAACCAATGTCGCCCTCTTTGCTGATGGAAAACTCTATTCTGCCACA
GTGGCTGATTTCCTGGCCAGTGATGCTGTCATTTACAGAAGCATGGGAGATGGATCTGCCCTTCGCACAA
TAAAATACGATTCCAAGTGGATCAAAGAACCACACTTCCTTCATGCCATAGAATATGGAAACTATGTCTA
TTTCTTCTTCAGAGAAATCGCCGTGGAACATAATAACTTAGGCAAGGCTGTGTATTCCCGCGTGGCTCGC
ATTTGTAAAAACGACATGGGTGGCTCACAGCGGGTCCTGGAGAAACACTGGACTTCCTTCCTTAAGGCTC
GGCTGAACTGCTCCGTTCCTGGAGATTCCTTTTTCTACTTCGACGTCCTGCAGTCTATAACAGACATAAT
CCAAATCAATGGCATCCCCACTGTGGTTGGGGTCTTCACCACACAGCTCAACAGCATTCCTGGTTCTGCA
GTCTGTGCCTTTAGCATGGACGACATTGAGAAAGTGTTCAAAGGGCGGTTCAAAGAGCAGAAAACCCCAG
ACTCTGTTTGGACAGCAGTTCCCGAAGACAAAGTACCAAAACCAAGGCCTGGCTGTTGTGCCAAACACGG
CCTCGCAGAAGCTTACAAGACCTCCATCGACTTTCCAGATGACACCCTGGCTTTCATCAAGTCCCACCCG
CTGATGGACTCTGCCGTCCCACCCATTGCCGATGAGCCCTGGTTCACAAAGACACGGGTCAGGTACAGGT
TGACAGCCATCGAAGTGGACCGTTCAGCAGGGCCATACCAAAACTACACAGTCATCTTTGTTGGCTCTGA
AGCTGGCGTGGTACTTAAAGTTTTGGCAAAGACCAGTCCTTTCTCTCTGAATGACAGTGTATTACTCGAA
GAGATTGAAGCTTATAACCCAGCCAAGTGCAGCGCCGAGAGTGAGGAGGACAGAAAGGTGGTCTCATTAC
AGCTGGACAAGGATCACCATGCTTTATACGTGGCCTTCTCTAGCTGCGTGGTCCGCATCCCCCTCAGCCG
CTGTGAGCGCTACGGATCGTGTAAAAAGTCTTGCATTGCATCACGTGACCCGTACTGTGGTTGGTTAAGC
CAGGGAGTTTGTGAGAGAGTGACCCTAGGGATGCTCCCTGGAGGATATGAGCAGGACACGGAGTACGGCA
ACACAGCCCACCTAGGGGACTGCCACGACATGGAGGTATCCTCATCTTCTGTTACCACTGTGGCAAGTAG
CCCAGAAATTACATCTAAAGTGATTGATACCTGGAGACCTAAACTGACGAGCTCCCGGAAATTTGTAGTT
CAAGATGACCCAAATACTTCTGATTTTACTGATACTATATCAGGTATCCCAAAGGGTGTACGGTGGGAAG
TCCAGTCTGGAGAATCCAATCAGATGGTCACTAGTGGATCTTCCGGAATCATCCCAGTTGAGGAGGAGAA
CCCGGACTTCTGGAACCGCGAGGCAGCCGAGGCCCTGGGTGCCGCCAAGAAGCTGCAGCCTGCACAGACA
GCCGCCAAGAACCTCATCATCTTCCTGGGCGATGGGATGGGGGTGTCTACGGTGACAGCTGCCAGGATCC
TAAAAGGGCAGAAGAAGGACAAACTGGGGCCTGAGATACCCCTGGCCATGGACCGCTTCCCATATGTGGC
TCTGTCCAAGACATACAATGTAGACAAACATGTGCCAGACAGTGGAGCCACAGCCACGGCCTACCTGTGC
GGGGTCAAGGGCAACTTCCAGACCATTGGCTTGAGTGCAGCCGCCCGCTTTAACCAGTGCAACACGACAC
GCGGCAACGAGGTCATCTCCGTGATGAATCGGGCCAAGAAAGCAGGGAAGTCAGTGGGAGTGGTAACCAC
CACACGAGTGCAGCACGCCTCGCCAGCCGGCACCTACGCCCACACGGTGAACCGCAACTGGTACTCGGAC
GCCGACGTGCCTGCCTCGGCCCGCCAGGAGGGGTGCCAGGACATCGCTACGCAGCTCATCTCCAACATGG
ACATTGACGTGATCCTAGGTGGAGGCCGAAAGTACATGTTTCGCATGGGAACCCCAGACCCTGAGTACCC
AGATGACTACAGCCAAGGTGGGACCAGGCTGGACGGGAAGAATCTGGTGCAGGAATGGCTGGCGAAGCGC
CAGGGTGCCCGGTATGTGTGGAACCGCACTGAGCTCATGCAGGCTTCCCTGGACCCGTCTGTGACCCATC
TCATGGGTCTCTTTGAGCCTGGAGACATGAAATACGAGATCCACCGAGACTCCACACTGGACCCCTCCCT
GATGGAGATGACAGAGGCTGCCCTGCGCCTGCTGAGCAGGAACCCCCGCGGCTTCTTCCTCTTCGTGGAG
GGTGGTCGCATCGACCATGGTCATCATGAAAGCAGGGCTTACCGGGCACTGACTGAGACGATCATGTTCG
ACGACGCCATTGAGAGGGCGGGCCAGCTCACCAGCGAGGAGGACACGCTGAGCCTCGTCACTGCCGACCA
CTCCCACGTCTTCTCCTTCGGAGGCTACCCCCTGCGAGGGAGCTCCATCTTCGGGCTGGCCCCTGGCAAG
GCCCGGGACAGGAAGGCCTACACGGTCCTCCTATACGGAAACGGTCCAGGCTATGTGCTCAAGGACGGCG
CCCGGCCGGATGTTACCGAGAGCGAGAGCGGGAGCCCCGAGTATCGGCAGCAGTCAGCAGTGCCCCTGGA
CGAAGAGACCCACGCAGGCGAGGACGTGGCGGTGTTCGCGCGCGGCCCGCAGGCGCACCTGGTTCACGGC
GTGCAGGAGCAGACCTTCATAGCGCACGTCATGGCCTTCGCCGCCTGCCTGGAGCCCTACACCGCCTGCG
ACCTGGCGCCCCCCGCCGGCACCACCGACGCCGCGCACCCGGGTCATCATCACCATCACCATTAATCTAG
AGATCTTATTAAAGCAGAACTTGTTTATTGCAGCTTATAATGGTTACAAATAAAGCAATAGCATCACAAA
TTTCACAAATAAAGCATTTTTTTCACTGCATTCTAGTTGTGGTTTGTCCAAACTCATCAATGTATCTTAT
CATGTCTGGTCGACTCTAGCTAGACTCTTCCGCTTCCTCGCTCACTGACTCGCTGCGCTCGGTCGTTCGG
CTGCGGCGAGCGGTATCAGCTCACTCAAAGGCGGTAATACGGTTATCCACAGAATCAGGGGATAACGCAG
GAAAGAACATGTGAGCAAAAGGCCAGCAAAAGGCCAGGAACCGTAAAAAGGCCGCGTTGCTGGCGTTTTT
CCATAGGCTCCGCCCCCCTGACGAGCATCACAAAAATCGACGCTCAAGTCAGAGGTGGCGAAACCCGACA
GGACTATAAAGATACCAGGCGTTTCCCCCTGGAAGCTCCCTCGTGCGCTCTCCTGTTCCGACCCTGCCGC
TTACCGGATACCTGTCCGCCTTTCTCCCTTCGGGAAGCGTGGCGCTTTCTCATAGCTCACGCTGTAGGTA
TCTCAGTTCGGTGTAGGTCGTTCGCTCCAAGCTGGGCTGTGTGCACGAACCCCCCGTTCAGCCCGACCGC
TGCGCCTTATCCGGTAACTATCGTCTTGAGTCCAACCCGGTAAGACACGACTTATCGCCACTGGCAGCAG
CCACTGGTAACAGGATTAGCAGAGCGAGGTATGTAGGCGGTGCTACAGAGTTCTTGAAGTGGTGGCCTAA
CTACGGCTACACTAGAAGAACAGTATTTGGTATCTGCGCTCTGCTGAAGCCAGTTACCTTCGGAAAAAGA
GTTGGTAGCTCTTGATCCGGCAAACAAACCACCGCTGGTAGCGGTGGTTTTTTTGTTTGCAAGCAGCAGA
TTACGCGCAGAAAAAAAGGATCTCAAGAAGATCCTTTGATCTTTTCTACGGGGTCTGACGCTCAGTGGAA
CGAAAACTCACGTTAAGGGATTTTGGTCATGAGATTATCAAAAAGGATCTTCACCTAGATCCTTTTAAAT
TAAAAATGAAGTTTTAAATCAATCTAAAGTATATATGAGTAAACTTGGTCTGACAGTTACCAATGCTTAA
TCAGTGAGGCACCTATCTCAGCGATCTGTCTATTTCGTTCATCCATAGTTGCCTGACTCCCCGTCGTGTA
GATAACTACGATACGGGAGGGCTTACCATCTGGCCCCAGTGCTGCAATGATACCGCGAGACCCACGCTCA
CCGGCTCCAGATTTATCAGCAATAAACCAGCCAGCCGGAAGGGCCGAGCGCAGAAGTGGTCCTGCAACTT
TATCCGCCTCCATCCAGTCTATTAATTGTTGCCGGGAAGCTAGAGTAAGTAGTTCGCCAGTTAATAGTTT
GCGCAACGTTGTTGCCATTGCTACAGGCATCGTGGTGTCACGCTCGTCGTTTGGTATGGCTTCATTCAGC
TCCGGTTCCCAACGATCAAGGCGAGTTACATGATCCCCCATGTTGTGCAAAAAAGCGGTTAGCTCCTTCG
GTCCTCCGATCGTTGTCAGAAGTAAGTTGGCCGCAGTGTTATCACTCATGGTTATGGCAGCACTGCATAA
TTCTCTTACTGTCATGCCATCCGTAAGATGCTTTTCTGTGACTGGTGAGTACTCAACCAAGTCATTCTGA
GAATAGTGTATGCGGCGACCGAGTTGCTCTTGCCCGGCGTCAATACGGGATAATACCGCGCCACATAGCA
GAACTTTAAAAGTGCTCATCATTGGAAAACGTTCTTCGGGGCGAAAACTCTCAAGGATCTTACCGCTGTT
GAGATCCAGTTCGATGTAACCCACTCGTGCACCCAACTGATCTTCAGCATCTTTTACTTTCACCAGCGTT
TCTGGGTGAGCAAAAACAGGAAGGCAAAATGCCGCAAAAAAGGGAATAAGGGCGACACGGAAATGTTGAA
TACTCATACTCTTCCTTTTTCAATATTATTGAAGCATTTATCAGGGTTATTGTCTCATGAGCGGATACAT
ATTTGAATGTATTTAGAAAAATAAACAAATAGGGGTTCCGCGCACATTTCCCCGAAAAGTGCCACCTGAC
GTCTAAGAAACCATTATTATCATGACATTAACCTATAAAAATAGGCGTATCACGAGGCCCTTTCGTCTCG
CGCGTTTCGGTGATGACGGTGAAAACCTCTGACACATGCAGCTCCCGGAGGAATGTGTGTCAGTTAGGGT
GTGGAAAGTCCCCAGGCTCCCCAGGCAGGCAGAAGTATGCAAAGCATGCATCTCAATTAGTCAGCAACCA
GGTGTGGAAAGTCCCCAGGCTCCCCAGCAGGCAGAAGTATGCAAAGCATGCATCTCAATTAGTCAGCAAC
CATAGTCCCGCCCCTAACTCCGCCCATCCCGCCCCTAACTCCGCCCAGTTCCGCCCATTCTCCGCCCCAT
GGCTGACTAATTTTTTTTATTTATGCAGAGGCCGAGGCCGCCTCTGCCTCTGAGCTATTCCAGAAGTAGT
GAGGAGGCTTTTTTGGAGGCCTAGGCTTTTGCAAAAAGCTCCCGGGAGCTTGTATATCCATTTTCGTCCC
GGAGACGGTCACAGCTTGTCTGTAAGCGGATGCCGGGAGCAGACAAGCCCGTCAGGGCGCGTCAGCGGGT
GTTGGCGGGTGTCGGGGCTGGCTTAACTATGCGGCATCAGAGCAGATTGTACTGAGAGTGCACCATATGC
GGTGTGAAATACCGCACAGATGCGTAAGGAGAAAATACCGCATCAGGAAATTGTAAGCGTTAATATTTTG
TTAAAATTCGCGTTAAATTTTTGTTAAATCAGCTCATTTTTTAACCAATAGGCCGAAATCGGCAAAATCC
CTTATAAATCAAAAGAATAGACCGAGATAGGGT
[37 nt withheld, positions 7944-7980]
AAAGAACGTGGACTCCAACGTCAAAGG
[49 nt withheld, positions 8008-8056]
T
[91 nt withheld, positions 8058-8148]
G
[124 nt withheld, positions 8150-8273]
CCATTCGCCATTCAGGCTGCGCAACTGTTGGGAAGGGCGATCGGTGCGGGCCTCTTCGCTATTACGCCAG
CTGGCGAAAGGGGGATGTGCTGCAAGGCGATTAAGTTGGGTAACGCCAGGGTTTTCCCAGTCACGACGTT
GTAAAACGACGGCCAGTGAATT
