>Addgene plasmid #72046 | Sema6d.6-AP-His | addgene partial sequence | sequence record 137717 | pMRB101-F 5'-aagatgcaggcagctgagtt-3'
ACGGTGGAGGGCAGTGTAGTCTGAGCAGTACTCGTTGCTGCCGCGCGCGCCACCAGACATAATAGCTGAC
AGACTAACAGACTGTTCCTTTCCATGGGTCTTTTCTGCAGAAGCTTGAATTCTCGAGGATCCGCGGCCGC
GCCACCATGGGGTTCCTTCTGCTTTGGTTCTGCGTGCTGTTCCTTCTGGTCTCCAGGTTACGGGCGGTCA
GCTTCCCAGAAGACGATGAGCCCCTCAACACGGTTGACTATCACTATTCAAGGCAATATCCGGTTTTTAG
AGGACGCCCTTCAGGCAACGAATCGCAGCACAGGCTGGACTTTCAGCTGATGTTGAAAATTCGAGACACA
CTTTATATTGCTGGCAGGGATCAAGTCTATACAGTGAACTTAAATGAAATCCCCCAAACAGAGGTGATAC
CAAGCAAGAAGCTGACGTGGAGGTCCAGACAGCAGGATCGAGAAAATTGTGCTATGAAAGGCAAGCATAA
AGATGAATGCCACAACTTCATCAAAGTCTTTGTCCCAAGAAATGATGAGATGGTTTTTGTCTGTGGTACC
AATGCTTTCAACCCGATGTGCAGATACTATAGGTTGAGAACGTTAGAGTATGATGGGGAAGAAATTAGTG
GCCTGGCACGATGCCCGTTTGATGCCCGACAAACCAATGTCGCCCTCTTTGCTGATGGAAAACTCTATTC
TGCCACAGTGGCTGATTTCCTGGCCAGTGATGCTGTCATTTACAGAAGCATGGGAGATGGATCTGCCCTT
CGCACAATAAAATACGATTCCAAGTGGATCAAAGAACCACACTTCCTTCATGCCATAGAATATGGAA
