>Addgene plasmid #72046 | Sema6d.6-AP-His | addgene partial sequence | sequence record 137718 | SV40pA-R 5'-GAAATTTGTGATGCTATTGC-3'
ATAAGATCTCTAGATTAATGGTGATGGTGATGATGACCCGGGTGCGCGGCGTCGGTGGTGCCGGCGGGGG
GCGCCAGGTCGCAGGCGGTGTAGGGCTCCAGGCAGGCGGCGAAGGCCATGACGTGCGCTATGAAGGTCTG
CTCCTGCACGCCGTGAACCAGGTGCGCCTGCGGGCCGCGCGCGAACACCGCCACGTCCTCGCCTGCGTGG
GTCTCTTCGTCCAGGGGCACTGCTGACTGCTGCCGATACTCGGGGCTCCCGCTCTCGCTCTCGGTAACAT
CCGGCCGGGCGCCGTCCTTGAGCACATAGCCTGGACCGTTTCCGTATAGGAGGACCGTGTAGGCCTTCCT
GTCCCGGGCCTTGCCAGGGGCCAGCCCGAAGATGGAGCTCCCTCGCAGGGGGTAGCCTCCGAAGGAGAAG
ACGTGGGAGTGGTCGGCAGTGACGAGGCTCAGCGTGTCCTCCTCGCTGGTGAGCTGGCCCGCCCTCTCAA
TGGCGTCGTCGAACATGATCGTCTCAGTCAGTGCCCGGTAAGCCCTGCTTTCATGATGACCATGGTCGAT
GCGACCACCCTCCACGAAGAGGAAGAAGCCGCGGGGGTTCCTGCTCAGCAGGCGCAGGGCAGCCTCTGTC
ATCTCCATCAGGGAGGGGTCCAGTGTGGAGTCTCGGTGGATCTCGTATTTCATGTCTCCAGGCTCAAAGA
GACCCATGAGATGGGTCACAGACGGGTCCAGGGAAGCCTGCATGAGCTCAGTGCGGTTCCACACATACCG
GGCACCCTGGCGCTTCGCCAGCCATTCCTGCACCAGATTCTTCCCGTCCAGCCTGGTCCCACCTTGGCTG
TAGTCATCTGG
